>Addgene plasmid #62860 | pCMV CytoBAS | depositor full sequence | sequence record 103768 | pCMV CytoBAS
TAGTTATTAATAGTAATCAATTACGGGGTCATTAGTTCATAGCCCATATATGGAGTTCCGCGTTACATAA
CTTACGGTAAATGGCCCGCCTGGCTGACCGCCCAACGACCCCCGCCCATTGACGTCAATAATGACGTATG
TTCCCATAGTAACGCCAATAGGGACTTTCCATTGACGTCAATGGGTGGAGTATTTACGGTAAACTGCCCA
CTTGGCAGTACATCAAGTGTATCATATGCCAAGTACGCCCCCTATTGACGTCAATGACGGTAAATGGCCC
GCCTGGCATTATGCCCAGTACATGACCTTATGGGACTTTCCTACTTGGCAGTACATCTACGTATTAGTCA
TCGCTATTACCATGGTGATGCGGTTTTGGCAGTACATCAATGGGCGTGGATAGCGGTTTGACTCACGGGG
ATTTCCAAGTCTCCACCCCATTGACGTCAATGGGAGTTTGTTTTGGCACCAAAATCAACGGGACTTTCCA
AAATGTCGTAACAACTCCGCCCCATTGACGCAAATGGGCGGTAGGCGTGTACGGTGGGAGGTCTATATAA
GCAGAGCTGGTTTAGTGAACCGTCAGATCCGCTAGCATGGTGAGCAAGGGCGAGGAGCTGTTCACCGGGG
TGGTGCCCATCCTGGTCGAGCTGGACGGCGACGTAAACGGCCACAAGTTCAGCGTGTCCGGCGAGGGCGA
GGGCGATGCCACCTACGGCAAGCTGACCCTGAAGTTCATCTGCACCACCGGTAAGCTGCCCGTGCCCTGG
CCCACCCTCGTGACCACCCTGACCTGGGGCGTGCAGTGCTTCGCCCGCTACCCCGACCACATGAAGCAGC
ACGACTTCTTCAAGTCCGCCATGCCCGAAGGCTACGTCCAGGAGCGCACCATCTTCTTCAAGGACGACGG
CAACTACAAGACCCGCGCCGAGGTGAAGTTCGAGGGCGACACCCTGGTGAACCGCATCGAGCTGAAGGGC
ATCGACTTCAAGGAGGACGGCAACATCCTGGGGCACAAGCTGGAGTACAACGCCATCAGCGACAACGTCT
ATATCACCGCCGACAAGCAGAAGAACGGCATCAAGGCCAACTTCAAGATCCGCCACAACATCGAGGACGG
CAGCGTGCAGCTCGCCGACCACTACCAGCAGAACACCCCCATCGGCGACGGCCCCGTGCTGCTGCCCGAC
AACCACTACCTGAGCACCTTCTCCGCCCTGAGCAAAGACCCCAACGAGAAGCGCGATCACATGGTCCTGC
TGGAGTTCCTGACCGCCGCCGGGATCACTAGTGAACTCACCCCAGATCAACAGACTCTTCTACATTTTAT
TATGGATTCATATAACAAACAGAGGATGCCTCAGGAAATAACAAATAAAATTTTAAAAGAAGAATTCAGT
GCAGAAGAAAATTTTCTCATTTTGACGGAAATGGCAACCAATCATGTACAGGTTCTTGTAGAATTCACAA
AAAAGCTACCAGGATTTCAGACTTTGGACCATGAAGACCAGATTGCTTTGCTGAAAGGGTCTGCGGTTGA
AGCTATGTTCCTTCGTTCAGCTGAGATTTTCAATAAGAAACTTCCGTCTGGGCATTCTGACCTATTGGAA
GAAAGAATTCGAAATAGTGGTATCTCTGATGAATATATAACACCTATGTTTAGTTTTTATAAAAGTATTG
GGGAACTGAAAATGACTCAAGAGGAGTATGCTCTGCTTACAGCAATTGTTATCCTGTCTCCAGATAGACA
ATACATAAAGGATAGAGAGGCAGTAGAGAAGCTTCAGGAGCCACTTCTTGATGTGCTACAAAAGTTGTGT
AAGATTCACCAGCCTGAAAATCCTCAACACTTTGCCTGTCTCCTGGGTCGCCTGACTGAATTACGGACAT
TCAATCATCACCACGCTGAGATGCTGATGTCATGGAGAGTAAACGACCACAAGTTTACCCCACTTCTCTG
TGAAATCTGGGACGTGCAGGGCGAGCTCGGCGGATCCGGCGGAAGCGGCGGATCCGGCGGTAGCGGCGGA
TCCGGCGGCTCCGGCGGATCCGGCGGCAGCGGCGGATCCGGTGGAAGCGGTGGATCCGGTGGTAGCGGTG
GATCCGGTGGAAGCGGTGGATCCGGTGGTAGCGGTGGATCCGGGCCGCGGGGTATGGTGAGCAAAGGCGA
AGAACTGTTTACTGGTGTTGTGCCAATTCTGGTGGAACTGGATGGCGATGTTAACGGGCACAAATTTTCG
GTTTCTGGTGAAGGTGAAGGCGATGCTACATACGGTAAACTGACGCTGAAATTTATCTGTACCACCGGCA
AACTGCCGGTGCCGTGGCCGACTCTGGTTACAACGTTCGGGTATGGTCTGATGTGCTTTGCCCGCTATCC
AGATCACATGAAACAGCACGACTTCTTCAAATCGGCTATGCCGGAAGGCTATGTGCAAGAACGTACCATC
TTCTTCAAAGATGATGGCAACTATAAAACCCGCGCTGAAGTGAAATTTGAAGGCGACACCCTGGTCAATC
GCATCGAACTGAAAGGCATTGATTTTAAAGAAGATGGCAATATTCTGGGCCATAAACTGGAATACAATTA
TAACTCCCATAATGTTTACATTATGGCAGATAAACAGAAAAATGGTATCAAAGTGAATTTCAAAATTCGC
CACAATATCGAAGATGGTTCGGTCCAGCTGGCGGACCATTACCAGCAGAACACCCCGATCGGCGACGGTC
CGGTGCTGCTGCCAGATAACCATTACCTGAGTTATTTCAGCGCTCTGTCAAAAGATCCGAATGAAAAACG
TGATCACATGGTCCTGCTGGAATTTCTGACGGCGGCAGGTATTGCGGCCGCCGAGAAGCATAAAATTTTG
CACAGACTCTTGCAGGACAGCGGCGGTACCGCGGGCCCGGGATCCACCGGATCTAGATAACTGATCATAA
TCAGCCATACCACATTTGTAGAGGTTTTACTTGCTTTAAAAAACCTCCCACACCTCCCCCTGAACCTGAA
ACATAAAATGAATGCAATTGTTGTTGTTAACTTGTTTATTGCAGCTTATAATGGTTACAAATAAAGCAAT
AGCATCACAAATTTCACAAATAAAGCATTTTTTTCACTGCATTCTAGTTGTGGTTTGTCCAAACTCATCA
ATGTATCTTAAGGCGTAAATTGTAAGCGTTAATATTTTGTTAAAATTCGCGTTAAATTTTTGTTAAATCA
GCTCATTTTTTAACCAATAGGCCGAAATCGGCAAAATCCCTTATAAATCAAAAGAATAGACCGAGATAGG
GT
[37 nt withheld, positions 3293-3329]
AAAGAACGTGGACTCCAACGTCAAAGG
[49 nt withheld, positions 3357-3405]
T
[91 nt withheld, positions 3407-3497]
G
[124 nt withheld, positions 3499-3622]
CAGGTGGCACTTTTCGGGGAAATGTGCGCGGAACCCCTATTTGTTTATTTTTCTAAATACATTCAAATAT
GTATCCGCTCATGAGACAATAACCCTGATAAATGCTTCAATAATATTGAAAAAGGAAGAGTCCTGAGGCG
GAAAGAACCAGCTGTGGAATGTGTGTCAGTTAGGGTGTGGAAAGTCCCCAGGCTCCCCAGCAGGCAGAAG
TATGCAAAGCATGCATCTCAATTAGTCAGCAACCAGGTGTGGAAAGTCCCCAGGCTCCCCAGCAGGCAGA
AGTATGCAAAGCATGCATCTCAATTAGTCAGCAACCATAGTCCCGCCCCTAACTCCGCCCATCCCGCCCC
TAACTCCGCCCAGTTCCGCCCATTCTCCGCCCCATGGCTGACTAATTTTTTTTATTTATGCAGAGGCCGA
GGCCGCCTCGGCCTCTGAGCTATTCCAGAAGTAGTGAGGAGGCTTTTTTGGAGGCCTAGGCTTTTGCAAA
GATCGATCAAGAGACAGGATGAGGATCGTTTCGCATGATTGAACAAGATGGATTGCACGCAGGTTCTCCG
GCCGCTTGGGTGGAGAGGCTATTCGGCTATGACTGGGCACAACAGACAATCGGCTGCTCTGATGCCGCCG
TGTTCCGGCTGTCAGCGCAGGGGCGCCCGGTTCTTTTTGTCAAGACCGACCTGTCCGGTGCCCTGAATGA
ACTGCAAGACGAGGCAGCGCGGCTATCGTGGCTGGCCACGACGGGCGTTCCTTGCGCAGCTGTGCTCGAC
GTTGTCACTGAAGCGGGAAGGGACTGGCTGCTATTGGGCGAAGTGCCGGGGCAGGATCTCCTGTCATCTC
ACCTTGCTCCTGCCGAGAAAGTATCCATCATGGCTGATGCAATGCGGCGGCTGCATACGCTTGATCCGGC
TACCTGCCCATTCGACCACCAAGCGAAACATCGCATCGAGCGAGCACGTACTCGGATGGAAGCCGGTCTT
GTCGATCAGGATGATCTGGACGAAGAGCATCAGGGGCTCGCGCCAGCCGAACTGTTCGCCAGGCTCAAGG
CGAGCATGCCCGACGGCGAGGATCTCGTCGTGACCCATGGCGATGCCTGCTTGCCGAATATCATGGTGGA
AAATGGCCGCTTTTCTGGATTCATCGACTGTGGCCGGCTGGGTGTGGCGGACCGCTATCAGGACATAGCG
TTGGCTACCCGTGATATTGCTGAAGAGCTTGGCGGCGAATGGGCTGACCGCTTCCTCGTGCTTTACGGTA
TCGCCGCTCCCGATTCGCAGCGCATCGCCTTCTATCGCCTTCTTGACGAGTTCTTCTGAGCGGGACTCTG
GGGTTCGAAATGACCGACCAAGCGACGCCCAACCTGCCATCACGAGATTTCGATTCCACCGCCGCCTTCT
ATGAAAGGTTGGGCTTCGGAATCGTTTTCCGGGACGCCGGCTGGATGATCCTCCAGCGCGGGGATCTCAT
GCTGGAGTTCTTCGCCCACCCTAGGGGGAGGCTAACTGAAACACGGAAGGAGACAATACCGGAAGGAACC
CGCGCTATGACGGCAATAAAAAGACAGAATAAAACGCACGGTGTTGGGTCGTTTGTTCATAAACGCGGGG
TTCGGTCCCAGGGCTGGCACTCTGTCGATACCCCACCGAGACCCCATTGGGGCCAATACGCCCGCGTTTC
TTCCTTTTCCCCACCCCACCCCCCAAGTTCGGGTGAAGGCCCAGGGCTCGCAGCCAACGTCGGGGCGGCA
GGCCCTGCCATAGCCTCAGGTTACTCATATATACTTTAGATTGATTTAAAACTTCATTTTTAATTTAAAA
GGATCTAGGTGAAGATCCTTTTTGATAATCTCATGACCAAAATCCCTTAACGTGAGTTTTCGTTCCACTG
AGCGTCAGACCCCGTAGAAAAGATCAAAGGATCTTCTTGAGATCCTTTTTTTCTGCGCGTAATCTGCTGC
TTGCAAACAAAAAAACCACCGCTACCAGCGGTGGTTTGTTTGCCGGATCAAGAGCTACCAACTCTTTTTC
CGAAGGTAACTGGCTTCAGCAGAGCGCAGATACCAAATACTGTCCTTCTAGTGTAGCCGTAGTTAGGCCA
CCACTTCAAGAACTCTGTAGCACCGCCTACATACCTCGCTCTGCTAATCCTGTTACCAGTGGCTGCTGCC
AGTGGCGATAAGTCGTGTCTTACCGGGTTGGACTCAAGACGATAGTTACCGGATAAGGCGCAGCGGTCGG
GCTGAACGGGGGGTTCGTGCACACAGCCCAGCTTGGAGCGAACGACCTACACCGAACTGAGATACCTACA
GCGTGAGCTATGAGAAAGCGCCACGCTTCCCGAAGGGAGAAAGGCGGACAGGTATCCGGTAAGCGGCAGG
GTCGGAACAGGAGAGCGCACGAGGGAGCTTCCAGGGGGAAACGCCTGGTATCTTTATAGTCCTGTCGGGT
TTCGCCACCTCTGACTTGAGCGTCGATTTTTGTGATGCTCGTCAGGGGGGCGGAGCCTATGGAAAAACGC
CAGCAACGCGGCCTTTTTACGGTTCCTGGCCTTTTGCTGGCCTTTTGCTCACATGTTCTTTCCTGCGTTA
TCCCCTGATTCTGTGGATAACCGTATTACCGCCATGCAT
Features (pLannotate 1.2.2; 16 found; start..end, strand, type, name):
     61..364     +  enhancer       CMV enhancer: human cytomegalovirus immediate early enhancer
    365..568     +  promoter       CMV promoter: human cytomegalovirus (CMV) immediate early promoter
    597..1289    +  CDS            Cerulean: Cerulean is a basic (constitutively fluorescent) cyan fluorescent protein published in 2004, derived from Aequorea victoria. It has low acid sensitivity.
   1290..1979    +  CDS            NR1H4 (fragment): NR1H4_HUMAN - Also known as BAR, FXR, HRR1, RIP14. Experimental evidence at protein level: Swiss-Prot protein existence level 1. [Isoform 4]: Promotes transcriptional activation of target genes ABCB11/BSEP (inducible by unconjugated CDCA, ACA and DCA), NR0B2/SHP (inducible by unconjugated CDCA, ACA and DCA), SLC51B/OSTB (inducible by unconjugated CDCA and DCA) and FABP6/IBAP; most efficient isoform compared to isoforms 1 to 3; not inducible by taurine- and glycine-amidated CDCA. From Homo sapiens (Human).
   2160..2843    +  CDS            (3-F)Tyr-EGFP: (3-F)Tyr-EGFP is a basic (constitutively fluorescent) green fluorescent protein published in 2004, derived from Aequorea victoria.
   2894..2920    +  misc_feature   MCS (fragment): multiple cloning site
   2932..3016    +  CDS            large T antigen (fragment): large T antigen from SV40 (simian virus 40)
   3039..3160    +  polyA_signal   SV40 poly(A) signal: SV40 polyadenylation signal
   3194..3622    -  rep_origin     f1 ori (sequence partly withheld): f1 bacteriophage origin of replication; arrow indicates direction of (+) strand synthesis
   3649..3753    +  promoter       AmpR promoter: bla
   3755..4112    +  promoter       SV40 promoter: SV40 enhancer and early promoter
   4147..4941    +  CDS            NeoR/KanR: aminoglycoside phosphotransferase from Tn5; aph(3')-II (or nptII); confers resistance to neomycin, kanamycin, and G418 (Geneticin®)
   4962..5114    +  CDS            ble (fragment): BLE_KLEPN - Experimental evidence at protein level: Swiss-Prot protein existence level 1. Binding protein with a strong affinity to the bleomycin family of antibiotics. Binds to CL990; an antimitotic-antibiotic compound. From Klebsiella pneumoniae.
   5173..5220    +  polyA_signal   HSV TK poly(A) signal: herpes simplex virus thymidine kinase polyadenylation signal (Cole and Stacy, 1985)
   5311..5327    -  polyA_signal   bGH poly(A) signal (fragment): bovine growth hormone polyadenylation signal
   5549..6137    +  rep_origin     ori: high-copy-number ColE1/pMB1/pBR322/pUC origin of replication
