[The description below was written by a language model from this plasmid's Addgene catalogue record and pLannotate feature annotations shown in this document.]
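Description:
pCMV CytoBAS is a 6,251 bp mammalian expression plasmid built on the Clontech pECFP-C1 backbone, in which the original ECFP coding sequence was replaced by a synthetic gene encoding a genetically encoded bile acid sensor (BAS). Expression is driven by the human cytomegalovirus immediate early enhancer and promoter and terminated by the SV40 polyadenylation signal. The annotated open reading frame begins with the cyan fluorescent protein Cerulean, continues directly into a fragment of human NR1H4 (the farnesoid X receptor, FXR, a bile-acid-activated nuclear receptor), and, after a short unannotated stretch, ends with a second Aequorea-derived fluorescent protein that the automated annotation matches to an EGFP-type variant. The record does not state the exact identity of this acceptor or what the intervening segment encodes. The layout, with a donor and an acceptor fluorophore flanking a bile acid-binding domain, fits the stated FRET readout, in which bile acid binding would alter energy transfer between the two fluorophores.

According to the record, the parent construct NucleoBAS carried a nuclear localisation signal. CytoBAS was derived from it by KpnI digestion, which removed the NLS, and the name implies a cytosolic version of the sensor. The backbone provides a high-copy ColE1/pUC origin and an f1 origin. It also carries a Tn5 NeoR/KanR cassette under tandem bacterial and SV40 early promoters with an HSV TK polyadenylation signal, giving kanamycin resistance in E. coli and G418 selection in mammalian cells. Small hits to SV40 large T antigen, ble and the bGH poly(A) signal appear to be backbone remnants rather than functional elements. The plasmid is intended for spatiotemporal monitoring of bile acid transport in single living cells.
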