Addgene plasmid #62860: pCMV CytoBAS
Purpose: Fluorescent bile acid sensor (BAS) that allows spatiotemporal monitoring of bile acid transport in single living cells using FRET
Depositing lab: Stan van de Graaf. Depositing organization: University Medical Centre Utrecht. Publication: Monitoring bile acid transport in single living cells using a genetically encoded Forster resonance energy transfer sensor. van der Velden LM, Golynskiy MV, Bijsmans IT, van Mil SW, Klomp LW, Merkx M, van de Graaf SF. Hepatology. 2013 Feb;57(2):740-52. doi: 10.1002/hep.26012. Epub 2013 Jan 8. PubMed 22899095.
Backbone
  Vector backbone: pECFP-C1
  Backbone manufacturer: Clontech
  Total vector size (bp): 6251
  Modifications to backbone: Synthetic DNA construct encoding BAS-1 was cloned into pECFP-C1, replacing ECFP, to generate NucleoBAS. CytoBAS was created by KpnI digestion of NucleoBAS, which removed the NLS.
  Vector type: Mammalian Expression
  Selectable markers: Neomycin (select with G418)
Growth in bacteria
  Bacterial resistance: Kanamycin, 50 μg/mL
  Growth temperature: 37°C
  Growth strain: DH5alpha
  Copy number: Unknown
Gene/Insert
  Gene/Insert name: CytoBAS
  Species: Synthetic
  Promoter: CMV
  Cloning method: Unknown
  Sequencing primers: 5′ CMV-F; 3′ SV40pA-R
Terms and licenses: Academic/Nonprofit Terms; Industry Terms: Not Available to Industry
How to cite: pCMV CytoBAS was a gift from Stan van de Graaf (Addgene plasmid # 62860 ; http://n2t.net/addgene:62860 ; RRID:Addgene_62860)
