>Addgene plasmid #62860 | pCMV CytoBAS | addgene partial sequence | sequence record 107072 | SV40pA-R 5'-GAAATTTGTGATGCTATTGC-3'
TTGCATTCATTTTATGTTTCAGGTTCAGGGGGAGGTGTGGGAGGTTTTTTAAAGCAAGTAAAACCTCTAC
AAATGTGGTATGGCTGATTATGATCAGTTATCTAGATCCGGTGGATCCCGGGCCCGCGGTACCGCCGCTG
TCCTGCAAGAGTCTGTGCAAAATTTTATGCTTCTCGGCGGCCGCAATACCTGCCGCCGTCAGAAATTCCA
GCAGGACCATGTGATCACGTTTTTCATTCGGATCTTTTGACAGAGCGCTGAAATAACTCAGGTAATGGTT
ATCTGGCAGCAGCACCGGACCGTCGCCGATCGGGGTGTTCTGCTGGTAATGGTCCGCCAGCTGGACCGAA
CCATCTTCGATATTGTGGCGAATTTTGAAATTCACTTTGATACCATTTTTCTGTTTATCTGCCATAATGT
AAACATTATGGGAGTTATAATTGTATTCCAGTTTATGGCCCAGAATATTGCCATCTTCTTTAAAATCAAT
GCCTTTCAGTTCGATGCGATTGACCAGGGTGTCGCCTTCAAATTTCACTTCAGCGCGGGTTTTATAGTTG
CCATCATCTTTGAAGAAGATGGTACGTTCTTGCACATAGCCTTCCGGCATAGCCGATTTGAAGAAGTCGT
GCTGTTTCATGTGATCTGGATAGCGGGCAAAGCACATCAGACCATACCCGAACGTTGTAACCAGAGTCGG
CCACGGCACCGGCAGTTTGCCGGTGGTACAGATAAATTTCAGCGTCAGTTTACCGTATGTAGCATCG
