>Addgene plasmid #62860 | pCMV CytoBAS | addgene partial sequence | sequence record 108264 | CMV-F 5'-CGCAAATGGGCGGTAGGCGTG-3'
ACCGTCAGATCCGCTAGCATGGTGAGCAAGGGCGAGGAGCTGTTCACCGGGGTGGTGCCCATCCTGGTCG
AGCTGGACGGCGACGTAAACGGCCACAAGTTCAGCGTGTCCGGCGAGGGCGAGGGCGATGCCACCTACGG
CAAGCTGACCCTGAAGTTCATCTGCACCACCGGTAAGCTGCCCGTGCCCTGGCCCACCCTCGTGACCACC
CTGACCTGGGGCGTGCAGTGCTTCGCCCGCTACCCCGACCACATGAAGCAGCACGACTTCTTCAAGTCCG
CCATGCCCGAAGGCTACGTCCAGGAGCGCACCATCTTCTTCAAGGACGACGGCAACTACAAGACCCGCGC
CGAGGTGAAGTTCGAGGGCGACACCCTGGTGAACCGCATCGAGCTGAAGGGCATCGACTTCAAGGAGGAC
GGCAACATCCTGGGGCACAAGCTGGAGTACAACGCCATCAGCGACAACGTCTATATCACCGCCGACAAGC
AGAAGAACGGCATCAAGGCCAACTTCAAGATCCGCCACAACATCGAGGACGGCAGCGTGCAGCTCGCCGA
CCACTACCAGCAGAACACCCCCATCGGCGACGGCCCCGTGCTGCTGCCCGACAACCACTACCTGAGCACC
TTCTCCGCCCTGAGCAAAGACCCCAACGAGAAGCGCGATCACATGGTCCTGCTGGAGTTCCTGACCGCCG
CCGGGATCACTAGTGAACTCACCCCAGATCAACAGACTCTTCTACA
