>Addgene plasmid #62860 | pCMV CytoBAS | addgene partial sequence | sequence record 109309 | Cer-F 5'-cctgagcaaagaccccaac-3'
TCACTAGTGAACTCACCCCAGATCAACAGACTCTTCTACATTTTATTATGGATTCATATAACAAACAGAG
GATGCCTCAGGAAATAACAAATAAAATTTTAAAAGAAGAATTCAGTGCAGAAGAAAATTTTCTCATTTTG
ACGGAAATGGCAACCAATCATGTACAGGTTCTTGTAGAATTCACAAAAAAGCTACCAGGATTTCAGACTT
TGGACCATGAAGACCAGATTGCTTTGCTGAAAGGGTCTGCGGTTGAAGCTATGTTCCTTCGTTCAGCTGA
GATTTTCAATAAGAAACTTCCGTCTGGGCATTCTGACCTATTGGAAGAAAGAATTCGAAATAGTGGTATC
TCTGATGAATATATAACACCTATGTTTAGTTTTTATAAAAGTATTGGGGAACTGAAAATGACTCAAGAGG
AGTATGCTCTGCTTACAGCAATTGTTATCCTGTCTCCAGATAGACAATACATAAAGGATAGAGAGGCAGT
AGAGAAGCTTCAGGAGCCACTTCTTGATGTGCTACAAAAGTTGTGTAAGATTCACCAGCCTGAAAATCCT
CAACACTTTGCCTGTCTCCTGGGTCGCCTGACTGAATTACGGACATTCAATCATCACCACGCTGAGATGC
TGATGTCATGGAGAGTAAACGACCACAAGTTTACCCCACTTCTCTGTGAAATCTGGGACGTGCA
